Addgene plasmid #192400: LLP755_L2pV1_NOT_B3RT_Rluc_0I_lacZ
Purpose: On state for the first generation of NOT gates, which target the Rluc CDS to repress expression via its B3RT sites.
Depositing lab: Ryan Lister. Depositing organization: University of Western Australia. Publication: Synthetic memory circuits for stable cell reprogramming in plants. Lloyd JPB, Ly F, Gong P, Pflueger J, Swain T, Pflueger C, Fourie E, Khan MA, Kidd BN, Lister R. Nat Biotechnol. 2022 Jul 4. pii: 10.1038/s41587-022-01383-2. doi: 10.1038/s41587-022-01383-2. PubMed 35788565.
Backbone
  Vector backbone: pAGM4673
  Backbone manufacturer: Sylvestre Marillonnet
  Vector type: Plant Expression, Synthetic Biology
Growth in bacteria
  Bacterial resistance: Kanamycin, 50 μg/mL
  Growth temperature: 30°C
  Growth strain: DH5alpha
  Copy number: Unknown
Gene/Insert
  Gene/Insert name: Act2::B3RT-Rluc-B3RT
  Species: Renilla reniformis
  Tag / fusion protein: PEST (C terminal on insert)
  Cloning method: Restriction Enzyme; 5′ cloning site unknown (unknown if destroyed)
Terms and licenses: Academic/Nonprofit Terms; Industry Terms: Not Available to Industry
Depositor comments: Other genes: TCTP1::Fluc
How to cite: LLP755_L2pV1_NOT_B3RT_Rluc_0I_lacZ was a gift from Ryan Lister (Addgene plasmid # 192400 ; http://n2t.net/addgene:192400 ; RRID:Addgene_192400)
