[The description below was written by a language model from this plasmid's Addgene catalogue record and pLannotate feature annotations shown in this document.]
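Description:
LLP755_L2pV1_NOT_B3RT_Rluc_0I_lacZ is a plant expression and synthetic biology construct built on pAGM4673, a binary T-DNA backbone. The 9,485 nt sequence carries nopaline-type left and right border repeats. Outside the T-DNA are an incP oriV with its trfA replication initiator, which provide broad-host-range replication, and a ColE1/pUC-type origin for E. coli. Selection in bacteria is by a kanamycin resistance gene (aphA-3) driven by the bla promoter.

The T-DNA contains a dual-luciferase arrangement. According to the record, the main insert is Act2::B3RT-Rluc-B3RT, a Renilla reniformis luciferase coding sequence flanked by B3RT sites, the target sites for B3 recombinase. The Act2 promoter and the B3RT sites are not annotated in the feature table. The table does show TMV Ω translational enhancer fragments and the potato ST-LS1 IV2 intron upstream of the Rluc CDS. The intron is an element commonly used to limit expression to plant cells rather than bacteria. A short segment matching Arabidopsis DREB2A follows the CDS and probably corresponds to the C-terminal PEST degradation tag listed in the record, which would shorten reporter half-life. The unit ends in a CaMV poly(A) signal. A second unit encodes firefly luciferase with a gene 7 terminator. The depositor describes it as TCTP1::Fluc, and it presumably serves as the normalisation reporter. A lac promoter/lacZα cassette sits before the right border. It is consistent with an unfilled blue/white cloning position, matching "0I_lacZ" in the name, which probably means no input gene is present.

The stated purpose is to represent the ON state of a first-generation NOT gate. With no recombinase input, Rluc stays intact and expressed, whereas recombinase action at the B3RT sites would repress it.
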