Features (pLannotate 1.2.2; 22 found; start..end, strand, type, name):
    824..844     +  misc_feature   TMV Ω (fragment): translational enhancer from the tobacco mosaic virus 5'-leader sequence (Gallie et al., 1988)
    878..912     +  misc_feature   TMV Ω (fragment): translational enhancer from the tobacco mosaic virus 5'-leader sequence (Gallie et al., 1988)
    944..1132    +  intron         IV2 intron: modified second intron of the potato ST-LS1 gene (Vancanneyt et al., 1990)
   1130..2035    +  CDS            LUCI_RENRE: Experimental evidence at protein level: Swiss-Prot protein existence level 1. Upon binding the substrate, the enzyme catalyzes an oxygenation, producing a very short-lived hydroperoxide that cyclizes into a dioxetanone structure, which collapses, releasing a CO(2) molecule. The spontaneous breakdown of the dioxetanone releases the energy (about 50 kcal/mole) that is necessary to generate the excited state of the coelenteramide product, which is the singlet form of the monoanion. In vivo the product undergoes the process of nonradiative energy transfer to an accessory protein, a green fluoresce
   2042..2116    +  CDS            DREB2A (fragment): DRE2A_ARATH - Also known as ERF045. Experimental evidence at protein level: Swiss-Prot protein existence level 1. Transcriptional activator that binds specifically to the DNA sequence 5'-[AG]CCGAC-3'. Binding to the C-repeat/DRE element mediates high salinity- and dehydration-inducible transcription. From Arabidopsis thaliana (Mouse-ear cress).
   2193..2367    +  polyA_signal   CaMV poly(A) signal: cauliflower mosaic virus polyadenylation signal
   2755..4404    +  CDS            LUCI_PHOPY: Experimental evidence at protein level: Swiss-Prot protein existence level 1. Produces green light with a wavelength of 562 nm. From Photinus pyralis (Common eastern firefly) (Lampyris pyralis).
   4427..4627    +  terminator     gene 7 terminator: transcription terminator for octopine-type Ti plasmid gene 7
   4643..4685    +  CDS            lacI (fragment): lac repressor; lacI; The lac repressor binds to the lac operator to inhibit transcription in E. coli. This inhibition can be relieved by adding lactose or isopropyl-β-D-thiogalactopyranoside (IPTG).
   4698..4719    +  protein_bind   CAP binding site: CAP binding activates transcription in the presence of cAMP. E. coli catabolite activator protein
   4734..4764    +  promoter       lac promoter: promoter for the E. coli lac operon
   4772..4788    +  protein_bind   lac operator: The lac repressor binds to the lac operator to inhibit transcription in E. coli. This inhibition can be relieved by adding lactose or isopropyl-β-D-thiogalactopyranoside (IPTG). lac repressor encoded by lacI
   4825..4881    -  misc_feature   MCS: pUC18/19 multiple cloning site
   4878..5035    +  CDS            lacZα (fragment): LacZα fragment of β-galactosidase; lacZ fragment
   5041..5140    -  misc_feature   bom (fragment): basis of mobility region from pBR322
   5263..5287    +  misc_feature   RB T-DNA repeat: right border repeat from nopaline C58 T-DNA
   5384..6015    +  rep_origin     oriV: incP origin of replication
   6106..6210    +  promoter       AmpR promoter: bla
   6211..7005    +  CDS            KanR: aminoglycoside phosphotransferase; aphA-3; confers resistance to kanamycin
   7176..7764    +  rep_origin     ori: high-copy-number ColE1/pMB1/pBR322/pUC origin of replication
   8100..9245    +  CDS            trfA: TRFA_ECOLX - Experimental evidence at protein level: Swiss-Prot protein existence level 1. Also involved in plasmid copy number control, promoting intermolecular coupling of protein bound iterons at oriV, which inhibits replication initiation. From Escherichia coli.
   9394..9418    +  misc_feature   LB T-DNA repeat: left border repeat from nopaline C58 T-DNA
>Addgene plasmid #192400 | LLP755_L2pV1_NOT_B3RT_Rluc_0I_lacZ | addgene full sequence | sequence record 378009 | Addgene NGS Result
GTGCCGAATTCGGATCCGGAGTCGACAAAATTTAGAACGAACTTAATTATGATCTCAAATACATTGATAC
ATATCTCATCTAGATCTAGGTTATCATTATGTAAGAAAGTTTTGACGAATATGGCACGACAAAATGGCTA
GACTCGATGTAATTGGTATCTCAACTCAACATTATACTTATACCAAACATTAGTTAGACAAAATTTAAAC
AACTATTTTTTATGTATGCAAGAGTCAGCATATGTATAATTGATTCAGAATCGTTTTGACGAGTTCGGAT
GTAGTAGTAGCCATTATTTAATGTACATACTAATCGTGAATAGTGAATATGATGAAACATTGTATCTTAT
TGTATAAATATCCATAAACACATCATGAAAGACACTTTCTTTCACGGTCTGAATTAATTATGATACAATT
CTAATAGAAAACGAATTAAATTACGTTGAATTGTATGAAATCTAATTGAACAAGCCAACCACGACGACGA
CTAACGTTGCCTGGATTGACTCGGTTTAAGTTAACCACTAAAAAAACGGAGCTGTCATGTAACACGCGGA
TCGAGCAGGTCACAGTCATGAAGCCATCAAAGCAAAAGAACTAATCCAAGGGCTGAGATGATTAATTAGT
TTAAAAATTAGTTAACACGAGGGAAAAGGCTGTCTGACAGCCAGGTCACGTTATCTTTACCTGTGGTCGA
AATGATTCGTGTCTGTCGATTTTAATTATTTTTTTGAAAGGCCGAAAATAAAGTTGTAAGAGATAAACCC
GCCTATATAAATTCATATATTTTCCTCTCCGCTTTGAATACTGTATTTTTACAACAATTACCAACAACAA
CAAAGGTTGCTTAAGAATAAGTAATTCTTAAGCAACCCAACAAACAACATTACAATTACTATTTACAATT
ACAATGACTTCAAAGGTGTATGATCCTGAGCAGGTAAGTTTCTGCTTCTACCTTTGATATATATATAATA
ATTATCATTAATTAGTAGTAATATAATATTTCAAATATTTTTTTCAAAATAAAAGAATGTAGTATATAGC
AATTGCTTTTCTGTAGTTTATAAGTGTGTATATTTTAATTTATAACTTTTCTAATATATGACCAAAATTT
GTTGATGTGCAGAGAAAAAGAATGATAACTGGTCCACAATGGTGGGCAAGATGTAAACAGATGAACGTGC
TTGATTCTTTCATTAATTACTACGATTCAGAAAAGCACGCTGAGAATGCAGTTATCTTTCTTCACGGAAA
CGCTGCATCTTCATATTTGTGGAGACATGTTGTGCCTCACATTGAACCAGTGGCTAGGTGTATTATCCCA
GATCTTATCGGAATGGGAAAGTCTGGTAAATCTGGAAATGGTTCTTACAGACTTTTGGATCATTATAAGT
ACCTCACAGCTTGGTTCGAACTTCTCAACTTACCTAAGAAGATTATTTTCGTTGGACACGATTGGGGTGC
TTGCTTGGCATTCCATTACTCATACGAACACCAAGATAAGATCAAAGCTATAGTTCATGCAGAGAGTGTT
GTGGATGTGATAGAATCTTGGGATGAGTGGCCAGATATTGAAGAGGATATTGCTTTGATCAAGTCTGAAG
AGGGAGAAAAGATGGTTCTCGAAAATAACTTTTTCGTGGAAACTATGCTTCCTTCAAAGATTATGAGAAA
ATTGGAACCAGAAGAGTTTGCTGCATATCTCGAACCTTTCAAGGAAAAAGGAGAGGTTAGAAGGCCAACA
CTCAGTTGGCCTAGGGAAATACCATTAGTTAAGGGAGGTAAACCTGATGTTGTGCAGATCGTGAGAAATT
ATAACGCTTACCTTAGGGCATCAGATGATTTGCCTAAGATGTTCATCGAGTCAGATCCAGGATTTTTCAG
TAATGCTATAGTTGAAGGTGCAAAGAAATTTCCAAACACCGAGTTCGTTAAGGTGAAAGGATTGCATTTC
TCACAAGAAGATGCTCCTGATGAGATGGGAAAGTATATTAAGTCTTTTGTTGAAAGAGTGCTCAAAAACG
AGCAGGGTTCTCGATCTGATGCTTCTGAAGTAACGTCAACAAGCTCCCAGTCTGAGGTATGCACAGTGGA
AACGCCAGGTTGTGTTGGTTCTTAAGGTTGCTTAAGAATAAGTAATTCTTAAGCAACCGCTTCTCTAGCT
AGAGTCGATCGACAAGCTCGAGTTTCTCCATAATAATGTGTGAGTAGTTCCCAGATAAGGGAATTAGGGT
TCCTATAGGGTTTCGCTCATGTGTTGAGCATATAAGAAACCCTTAGTATGTATTTGTATTTGTAAAATAC
TTCTATCAATAAAATTTCTAATTCCTAAAACCAAAATCCAGTACTAAAATCCAGATCGCTGCAAGAATTC
AAGCTTGGAGCCAACACTCGAATCCCCACCCGTTGGACCAAACCCGGCTCATTAAGCGTCGGTTCAGATT
TATTTCCTTTATTTAAAAAAAAGGAAAGGGTAAAAAATAGAAAATTGGAAACAGTTAAAGCCCAAAATTG
TAATTTACCGAGAATTGTAAATTTACCTGAAAACCCTACGCTATAGTTTCGACTATAAATACCAAACTTA
GGACCTCACTTCAGAATCCCCTCGTCGCTGCGTCTCTCTCCCGCAACCTTCGATTTTCGTTTATTCGCAT
CCATCGGAGAGAGAAAACAATCAATAAGCGACCTACTACAAACAAGTAAGTAAGAGAAAAACCAAAAGAA
GAAGAGAAACAACAAGAAGAAGTAATGGAGGACGCCAAAAACATAAAGAAAGGCCCGGCGCCATTCTATC
CTCTAGAGGATGGAACCGCTGGAGAGCAACTGCATAAGGCTATGAAGAGATACGCCCTGGTTCCTGGAAC
AATTGCTTTTACAGATGCACATATCGAGGTGAACATCACGTACGCGGAATACTTCGAAATGTCCGTTCGG
TTGGCAGAAGCTATGAAACGATATGGGCTGAATACAAATCACAGAATCGTCGTATGCAGTGAAAACTCTC
TTCAATTCTTTATGCCGGTGTTGGGCGCGTTATTTATCGGAGTTGCAGTTGCGCCCGCGAACGACATTTA
TAATGAACGTGAATTGCTCAACAGTATGAACATTTCGCAGCCTACCGTAGTGTTTGTTTCCAAAAAGGGG
TTGCAAAAAATTTTGAACGTGCAAAAAAAATTACCAATAATCCAGAAAATTATTATCATGGATTCTAAAA
CGGATTACCAGGGATTTCAGTCGATGTACACGTTCGTCACATCTCATCTACCTCCCGGTTTTAATGAATA
CGATTTTGTACCAGAGTCCTTTGATCGTGACAAAACAATTGCACTGATAATGAATTCCTCTGGATCTACT
GGGTTACCTAAGGGTGTGGCCCTTCCGCATAGAACTGCCTGCGTCAGATTCTCGCATGCCAGAGATCCTA
TTTTTGGCAATCAAATCATTCCGGATACTGCGATTTTAAGTGTTGTTCCATTCCATCACGGTTTTGGAAT
GTTTACTACACTCGGATATTTGATATGTGGATTTCGAGTCGTCTTAATGTATAGATTTGAAGAAGAGCTG
TTTTTACGATCCCTTCAGGATTACAAAATTCAAAGTGCGTTGCTAGTACCAACCCTATTTTCATTCTTCG
CCAAAAGCACTCTGATTGACAAATACGATTTATCTAATTTACACGAAATTGCTTCTGGGGGCGCACCTCT
TTCGAAAGAAGTCGGGGAAGCGGTTGCAAAACGCTTCCATCTTCCAGGGATACGACAAGGATATGGGCTC
ACTGAGACTACATCAGCTATTCTGATTACACCCGAGGGGGATGATAAACCGGGCGCGGTCGGTAAAGTTG
TTCCATTTTTTGAAGCGAAGGTTGTGGATCTGGATACCGGGAAAACGCTGGGCGTTAATCAGAGAGGCGA
ATTATGTGTCAGAGGACCTATGATTATGTCCGGTTATGTAAACAATCCGGAAGCGACCAACGCCTTGATT
GACAAGGATGGATGGCTACATTCTGGAGACATAGCTTACTGGGACGAGGACGAACACTTCTTCATAGTTG
ACCGCTTGAAGTCTTTAATTAAATACAAAGGATATCAGGTGGCCCCCGCTGAATTGGAATCGATATTGTT
ACAACACCCCAACATCTTCGACGCGGGCGTGGCAGGTCTGCCCGACGATGACGCCGGTGAACTTCCCGCC
GCCGTTGTTGTTTTGGAGCACGGAAAGACGATGACGGAAAAAGAGATCGTGGATTACGTCGCCAGTCAAG
TAACAACCGCGAAAAAGTTGCGCGGAGGAGTTGTGTTTGTGGACGAAGTACCGAAAGGTCTTACCGGAAA
ACTCGACGCAAGAAAAATCAGAGAGATCCTCATAAAGGCCAAGAAGGGCGGAAAGTCCAAATTGTAAGCT
TGATCCCCCGTCGACAGCTAGCTATATCATCAATTTATGTATTACACATAATATCGCACTCAGTCTTTCA
TCTACGGCAATGTACCAGCTGATATAATCAGTTATTGAAATATTTCTGAATTTAAACTTGCATCAATAAA
TTTATGTTTTTGCTTGGACTATAATACCTGACTTGTTATTTTATCAATAAATATTTAAACTATATTTCTT
TCAAGATCGCTACTATGAGACCGCAGCTGGCACGACAGGTTTCCCGACTGGAAAGCGGGCAGTGAGCGCA
ACGCAATTAATGTGAGTTAGCTCACTCATTAGGCACCCCAGGCTTTACACTTTATGCTTCCGGCTCGTAT
GTTGTGTGGAATTGTGAGCGGATAACAATTTCACACAGGAAACAGCTATGACCATGATTACGCCAAGCTT
GCATGCCTGCAGGTCGACTCTAGAGGATCCCCGGGTACCGAGCTCGAATTCACTGGCCGTCGTTTTACAA
CGTCGTGACTGGGAAAACCCTGGCGTTACCCAACTTAATCGCCTTGCAGCACATCCCCCTTTCGCCAGCT
GGCGTAATAGCGAAGAGGCCCGCACCGATCGCCCTTCCCAACAGTTGCGCAGCCTGAATGGCGAATGGCG
CCTGATGCGGTATTTTCTCCTTACGCATCTGTGCGGTATTTCACACCGCATATGGTGCACTCTCAGTACA
ATCTGCTCTGATGCCGCATAGTTAAGCCAGCCCCGACACCCGCCAACACCCGCTGACGCGCCCTGACGGG
CTTGTCTGCTCCCGGCATCCGCTTACAGACAAGCTGTGACGGTCTCAGGGACACGAAGTGATCCGTTTAA
ACTATCAGTGTTTGACAGGATATATTGGCGGGTAAACCTAAGAGAAAAGAGCGTTTATTAGAATAATCGG
ATATTTAAAAGGGCGTGAAAAGGTTTATCCGTTCGTCCATTTGTATGTGCCAGCCGCCTTTGCGACGCTC
ACCGGGCTGGTTGCCCTCGCCGCTGGGCTGGCGGCCGTCTATGGCCCTGCAAACGCGCCAGAAACGCCGT
CGAAGCCGTGTGCGAGACACCGCGGCCGCCGGCGTTGTGGATACCTCGCGGAAAACTTGGCCCTCACTGA
CAGATGAGGGGCGGACGTTGACACTTGAGGGGCCGACTCACCCGGCGCGGCGTTGACAGATGAGGGGCAG
GCTCGATTTCGGCCGGCGACGTGGAGCTGGCCAGCCTCGCAAATCGGCGAAAACGCCTGATTTTACGCGA
GTTTCCCACAGATGATGTGGACAAGCCTGGGGATAAGTGCCCTGCGGTATTGACACTTGAGGGGCGCGAC
TACTGACAGATGAGGGGCGCGATCCTTGACACTTGAGGGGCAGAGTGCTGACAGATGAGGGGCGCACCTA
TTGACATTTGAGGGGCTGTCCACAGGCAGAAAATCCAGCATTTGCAAGGGTTTCCGCCCGTTTTTCGGCC
ACCGCTAACCTGTCTTTTAACCTGCTTTTAAACCAATATTTATAAACCTTGTTTTTAACCAGGGCTGCGC
CCTGTGCGCGTGACCGCGCACGCCGAAGGGGGGTGCCCCCCCTTCTCGAACCCTCCCGGCCCGCTAACGC
GGGCCTCCCATCCCCCCAGGGGCTGCGCCCCTCGGCCGCGAACGGCCTCACCCCAAAAATGGCAGCGCTG
GCCAATTCCCGAGTGCGCGGAACCCCTATTTGTTTATTTTTCTAAATACATTCAAATATGTATCCGCTCA
TGAGACAATAACCCTGATAAATGCTTCAATAATATTGAAAAAGGAAGAGTATGGCTAAAATGAGAATATC
ACCGGAATTGAAAAAACTGATCGAAAAATACCGCTGCGTAAAAGATACGGAAGGAATGTCTCCTGCTAAG
GTATATAAGCTGGTGGGAGAAAATGAAAACCTATATTTAAAAATGACGGACAGCCGGTATAAAGGGACCA
CCTATGATGTGGAACGGGAAAAGGACATGATGCTATGGCTGGAAGGAAAGCTGCCTGTTCCAAAGGTCCT
GCACTTTGAACGGCATGATGGCTGGAGCAATCTGCTCATGAGTGAGGCCGATGGCGTCCTTTGCTCGGAA
GAGTATGAAGATGAACAAAGCCCTGAAAAGATTATCGAGCTGTATGCGGAGTGCATCAGGCTCTTTCACT
CCATCGACATATCGGATTGTCCCTATACGAATAGCTTAGACAGCCGCTTAGCCGAATTGGATTACTTACT
GAATAACGATCTGGCCGATGTGGATTGCGAAAACTGGGAAGAGGACACTCCATTTAAAGATCCGCGCGAG
CTGTATGATTTTTTAAAGACGGAAAAGCCCGAAGAGGAACTTGTCTTTTCCCACGGCGACCTGGGAGACA
GCAACATCTTTGTGAAAGATGGCAAAGTAAGTGGCTTTATTGATCTTGGGAGAAGCGGCAGGGCGGACAA
GTGGTATGACATTGCCTTCTGCGTCCGGTCGCTCAGGGAGGATATCGGGGAAGAACAGTATGTCGAGCTA
TTTTTTGACTTACTGGGGATCAAGCCTGATTGGGAGAAAATAAAATATTATATTTTACTGGATGAATTGT
TTTAGCTGTCAGACCAAGTTTACTCATATATACTTTAGATTGATTTAAAACTTCATTTTTAATTTAAAAG
GATCTAGGTGAAGATCCTTTTTGATAATCTCATGACCAAAATCCCTTAACGTGAGTTTTCGTTCCACTGA
GCGTCAGACCCCGTAGAAAAGATCAAAGGATCTTCTTGAGATCCTTTTTTTCTGCGCGTAATCTGCTGCT
TGCAAACAAAAAAACCACCGCTACCAGCGGTGGTTTGTTTGCCGGATCAAGAGCTACCAACTCTTTTTCC
GAAGGTAACTGGCTTCAGCAGAGCGCAGATACCAAATACTGTTCTTCTAGTGTAGCCGTAGTTAGGCCAC
CACTTCAAGAACTCTGTAGCACCGCCTACATACCTCGCTCTGCTAATCCTGTTACCAGTGGCTGCTGCCA
GTGGCGATAAGTCGTGTCTTACCGGGTTGGACTCAAGACGATAGTTACCGGATAAGGCGCAGCGGTCGGG
CTGAACGGGGGGTTCGTGCACACAGCCCAGCTTGGAGCGAACGACCTACACCGAACTGAGATACCTACAG
CGTGAGCTATGAGAAAGCGCCACGCTTCCCGAAGGGAGAAAGGCGGACAGGTATCCGGTAAGCGGCAGGG
TCGGAACAGGAGAGCGCACGAGGGAGCTTCCAGGGGGAAACGCCTGGTATCTTTATAGTCCTGTCGGGTT
TCGCCACCTCTGACTTGAGCGTCGATTTTTGTGATGCTCGTCAGGGGGGCGGAGCCTATGGAAAAACGCC
AGCAACGCGGCCTTTTTACGGTTCCTGGCAGATCCTAGATGTGGCGCAACGATGCCGGCGACAAGCAGGA
GCGCACCGACTTCTTCCGCATCAAGTGTTTTGGCTCTCAGGCCGAGGCCCACGGCAAGTATTTGGGCAAG
GGGTCGCTGGTATTCGTGCAGGGCAAGATTCGGAATACCAAGTACGAGAAGGACGGCCAGACGGTCTACG
GGACCGACTTCATTGCCGATAAGGTGGATTATCTGGACACCAAGGCACCAGGCGGGTCAAATCAGGAATA
AGGGCACATTGCCCCGGCGTGAGTCGGGGCAATCCCGCAAGGAGGGTGAATGAATCGGACGTTTGACCGG
AAGGCATACAGGCAAGAACTGATCGACGCGGGGTTTTCCGCCGAGGATGCCGAAACCATCGCAAGCCGCA
CCGTCATGCGTGCGCCCCGCGAAACCTTCCAGTCCGTCGGCTCGATGGTCCAGCAAGCTACGGCCAAGAT
CGAGCGCGACAGCGTGCAACTGGCTCCCCCTGCCCTGCCCGCGCCATCGGCCGCCGTGGAGCGTTCGCGT
CGTCTTGAACAGGAGGCGGCAGGTTTGGCGAAGTCGATGACCATCGACACGCGAGGAACTATGACGACCA
AGAAGCGAAAAACCGCCGGCGAGGACCTGGCAAAACAGGTCAGCGAGGCCAAGCAGGCCGCGTTGCTGAA
ACACACGAAGCAGCAGATCAAGGAAATGCAGCTTTCCTTGTTCGATATTGCGCCGTGGCCGGACACGATG
CGAGCGATGCCAAACGACACGGCCCGCTCTGCCCTGTTCACCACGCGCAACAAGAAAATCCCGCGCGAGG
CGCTGCAAAACAAGGTCATTTTCCACGTCAACAAGGACGTGAAGATCACCTACACCGGCGTCGAGCTGCG
GGCCGACGATGACGAACTGGTGTGGCAGCAGGTGTTGGAGTACGCGAAGCGCACCCCTATCGGCGAGCCG
ATCACCTTCACGTTCTACGAGCTTTGCCAGGACCTGGGCTGGTCGATCAATGGCCGGTATTACACGAAGG
CCGAGGAATGCCTGTCGCGCCTACAGGCGACGGCGATGGGCTTCACGTCCGACCGCGTTGGGCACCTGGA
ATCGGTGTCGCTGCTGCACCGCTTCCGCGTCCTGGACCGTGGCAAGAAAACGTCCCGTTGCCAGGTCCTG
ATCGACGAGGAAATCGTCGTGCTGTTTGCTGGCGACCACTACACGAAATTCATATGGGAGAAGTACCGCA
AGCTGTCGCCGACGGCCCGACGGATGTTCGACTATTTCAGCTCGCACCGGGAGCCGTACCCGCTCAAGCT
GGAAACCTTCCGCCTCATGTGCGGATCGGATTCCACCCGCGTGAAGAAGTGGCGCGAGCAGGTCGGCGAA
GCCTGCGAAGAGTTGCGAGGCAGCGGCCTGGTGGAACACGCCTGGGTCAATGATGACCTGGTGCATTGCA
AACGCTAGGGCCTTGTGGGGTCAGTTCCGGCTGGGGGTTCAGCAGCCCCTGCTCGGATCTGTTGGACCGG
ACAGTAGTCATGGTTGATGGGCTGCCTGTATCGAGTGGTGATTTTGTGCCGAGCTGCCGGTCGGGGAGCT
GTTGGCTGGCTGGTGGCAGGATATATTGTGGTGTAAACAAATTGACGCTTAGACAACTTAATAACACATT
GCGGACGTTTTTAATGTACTGGGGTTGAACACTCT
